>Addgene plasmid #117830 | pMEG_BB3_YL68N_AC | addgene full sequence | sequence record 234523 | Addgene NGS Result
CGCTGTGAGCAAAAGGCCAGCAAAAGGCCAGGAACCGTAAAAAGGCCGCGTTGCTGGCGTTTTTCCATAG
GCTCCGCCCCCCTGACGAGCATCACAAAAATCGACGCTCAAGTCAGAGGTGGCGAAACCCGACAGGACTA
TAAAGATACCAGGCGTTTCCCCCTGGAAGCTCCCTCGTGCGCTCTCCTGTTCCGACCCTGCCGCTTACCG
GATACCTGTCCGCCTTTCTCCCTTCGGGAAGCGTGGCGCTTTCTCATAGCTCACGCTGTAGGTATCTCAG
TTCGGTGTAGGTCGTTCGCTCCAAGCTGGGCTGTGTGCACGAACCCCCCGTTCAGCCCGACCGCTGCGCC
TTATCCGGTAACTATCGTCTTGAGTCCAACCCGGTAAGACACGACTTATCGCCACTGGCAGCAGCCACTG
GTAACAGGATTAGCAGAGCGAGGTATGTAGGCGGTGCTACAGAGTTCTTGAAGTGGTGGCCTAACTACGG
CTACACTAGAAGAACAGTATTTGGTATCTGCGCTCTGCTGAAGCCAGTTACCTTCGGAAAAAGAGTTGGT
AGCTCTTGATCCGGCAAACAAACCACCGCTGGTAGCGGTGGTTTTTTTGTTTGCAAGCAGCAGATTACGC
GCAGAAAAAAAGGATCTCAAGAAGATCCTTTGATCTTTTCTACGGGGTGGAGCGCAAAAAACCCCGCCCC
TGACAGGGCGGGGTTTTTTCGCGATCGGAGACCGGATCCCTCGAGGGTCTCCAATTCATGGACATGGAGG
CCCAGAATACCCTCCTTGACAGTCTTGACGTGCGCAGCTCAGGGGCATGATGTGACTGTCGCCCGTACAT
TTAGCCCATACATCCCCATGTATAATCATTTGCATCCATACATTTTGATGGCCGCACGGCGCGAAGCAAA
AATTACGGCTCCTCGCTGCAGACCTGCGAGCAGGGAAACGCTCCCCTCACAGACGCGTTGAATTGTCCCC
ACGCCGCGCCCCTGTAGAGAAATATAAAAGGTTAGGATTTGCCACTGAGGTTCTTCTTTCATATACTTCC
TTTTAAAATCTTGCTAGGATACAGTTCTCACATCACATCCGAACATAAACAACCATGGGTACCACTCTTG
ACGACACGGCTTACCGGTACCGCACCAGTGTCCCGGGGGACGCCGAGGCCATCGAGGCACTGGATGGGTC
CTTCACCACCGACACCGTTTTTCGCGTCACCGCCACCGGGGACGGCTTCACCCTGCGGGAGGTGCCGGTG
GACCCGCCCCTGACCAAGGTGTTCCCCGACGACGAATCGGACGACGAATCGGACGACGGGGAGGACGGCG
ACCCGGACTCCCGGACGTTCGTCGCGTACGGGGACGACGGCGACCTGGCGGGCTTCGTGGTCGTCTCGTA
CTCCGGCTGGAACCGCCGGCTGACCGTCGAGGACATCGAGGTCGCCCCGGAGCACCGGGGGCACGGGGTC
GGGCGCGCGTTGATGGGGCTCGCGACGGAGTTCGCCCGCGAGCGGGGCGCCGGGCACCTCTGGCTGGAGG
TCACCAACGTCAACGCACCGGCGATCCACGCGTACCGGCGGATGGGGTTCACCCTCTGCGGCCTGGACAC
CGCCCTGTACGACGGCACCGCCTCGGACGGCGAGCAGGCGCTCTACATGAGCATGCCCTGCCCCTAATCA
GTACTGACAATAAAAAGATTCTTGTTTTCAAGAACTTGTCATTTGTATAGTTTTTTTATATTGTAGTTGT
TCTATTTTAATCAAATGTTAGCGTGATTTATATTTTTTTTCGCCTCGACATCATCTGCCCAGATGCGAAG
TTAAGTGCGCAGAAAGTAATATCATGCGTCAATCGTATGTGAATGCTGGTCGCTATACTGGCTTGGATCC
GAATTTTCAGAACCTAATTTATCTGTTACCCGGCCTGTGGCTCGCACAGCTTAAAAATGGTCAAACTTTC
CCCTTCTTGTCTTTTTTTCCTCACATTCATCAGGTTCTTGTCTTGATCTTTCAAGTGAGTATTAATTACC
GACCTTGGTTCTTCATTGGGAGAGCATTGGAAGCCGTGGTGCAGCAACCACAAAACGGTTCTTCCCCTTC
GATACCTTCTTGCCTGCCTTTCAATACAAGTCGGCTCGATTAGCGGTGGTCGCCCCCGCCAGCGGAGAAC
ATGGAACTAACCCAGAATGAGAGCTAAGTGGAGAAAGAAGAGAGTCAGACGACTCAAGCGAAAGCGCCGC
AAGGTCCGAGCTCGATCCAAATAAGCGGTTTTTAACGGAGATTTAACACTAAATCGAAGAACTTTTCCCG
TTTCATTTGCGAATGAGCTCGTTAACAAAATCCCCCAGTTTTTTTATCCAGCTGTAAGGATTGACATTAG
TAATGAATTATTGTTTGGTATATTTAAATCTGTAGTTCCTTTCTGTCCGTGTCGGCAACTGTTGTACTCG
TGATTTACTTGTATTGACGAATACTTACTGTAGCGCACTCTGCTGCTACTGGTCGTAAGGATGTGCTATT
TCGGTGTATGGTGGGTTTTTTGGGGGTCGGAACCGATGACTGTTACACGGGCACGGCTCGTTGTGTACAC
GCACAGAGCTCTTGCGAGTCATGTTGTAGCTAGCTCGTCGTGTTCAGGAACTGTTCGATGGTTCGGAGAG
AGTCGCCGCCCAGAACATACGCGCACCGATGTCAGCAGACAGCCTTATTACAAGTACAGTATGTACATAC
TACTGTATATTCAAGCAAGTATATCCGTGGGTGCGGGTGATTTGGATCTAAGGTTCGTACTCAACACTCA
CGAGCAGCTTGCCTATGTTACATCCTTTTATCAGACATAACATAATTGGAGTTTACTTACACACGGGGTG
TACCTGTATGAGCACCACCTACAATTGTAGCACTGGTACTTGTACAAAGAATTTATTCGTACGAATCACA
GGAACGGCCGCCCTCACCGAACCAGCGAATACCTCAGCGGTCCCCTGCAGTGACTCAACAAAGCGATATG
AACATCTTGCGATGGTATCCTGCTGATAGTTTTTACTGTACAAACACCTGTGTAGCTCCTTCTAGCATTT
TTAAGTTATTCACACCTCAAGGCGAGGGATAAATTAAATAAATTCCAAAAGCGAAGATCGAGAAACTAAA
TTAAAATTCCAAAAACGAAGTTGGAACACAACCCCCCGAAAAAAAACAACAAACAAAAAACCCAACAAAA
TAAACAAAAACAAAATAAATATATAACTACCAGTATCTGACTAAAAGTTCAAATACTCGTACTTACAACA
AATAGAAATGAGCCGGCCAAAATTCTGCAGAAAAAAATTTCAAACAAGTACTGGTATAATTAAATTAAAA
AACACATCAAAGTATCATAACGTTAGTTATTTTATTTTATTTAATAAAAGAAAACAACAAAATGGGCTCA
AAACTTTCAACTTATACGATACATACCAAATAACAATTTAGTATTTATCTAAGTGCTTTTCGTAGATAAT
GGAATACAAATGGATATCCAGAGTATACACATGGATAGTATACACTGACACGACAATTCTGTATCTCTTT
ATGTTAACTACTGTGAGGCGTTAAATAGAGCTTGATATATAAAATGTTACATTTCACAGTCTGAACTTTT
GCAGATTACCTAATTTGGTAAGATATTAATTATGAACTGAAAGTTGATGGCATCCCTAAATTTGATGAAA
GATGAAATTGTAAATGAGGTGGTAAAAGAGCTACAGTCGTTTTGTTTTGAGATACCATCATCTCTAACGA
AATATCTATTAAAAATCTCAGTGTGATCATGAGTCATTGCCACCCTGGAAAATGTCATCATGGCTGATAT
TTCTAACTGTTTACTTGAGATAAATATATATTTACAAGAACTTCCCTTGAAATTAATTTAGATATAAAAT
GTTTGCGGGCAAGTTACTACGAGGAATAAATTATATCTGTTGACTAGAAGTTATGAACATTCAGTATATA
TGCACATATAATAACCAACTTCGAATTTTCCAAATTAGGAAGTAAATTGTTATAATGAAACATACTTTTA
GGTTTTTATATATTATAATGGAATACGTCTCCATTATTTTCGCCATCTAATTTATTTAATAAAAAAGTTT
AGATAGATGATCTAATTTTATATATTAAAATAGATGGTGAGAGAAAAAAAAATGGCTTGCATATATATAT
ATATATACAGATCC
Features (pLannotate 1.2.2; 4 found; start..end, strand, type, name):
     62..650     -  rep_origin     ori: high-copy-number ColE1/pMB1/pBR322/pUC origin of replication
    761..1104    +  promoter       TEF promoter: Ashbya gossypii TEF promoter
   1111..1675    +  CDS            NrsR (fragment): nourseothricin acetyltransferase; Streptomyces noursei nat1; confers resistance to nourseothricin
   1683..1880    +  terminator     TEF terminator: Ashbya gossypii TEF terminator
