[The description below was written by a language model from this plasmid's Addgene catalogue record and pLannotate feature annotations shown in this document.]
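Description:
pMEG_BB3_YL68N_AC is an empty level-3 backbone ("BB3") from the GoldenMOCS Golden Gate modular cloning system, adapted for metabolic engineering of the oleaginous yeast Yarrowia lipolytica. It is catalogued as a bacterial/yeast expression vector of about 4.2 kb and is intended as the recipient plasmid into which two separately pre-assembled transcription units are combined, the "AC" in the name presumably denoting the fusion sites that frame a two-unit assembly. No gene or insert is present. According to the depositor, the cloning position is occupied by a 34 bp GoldenMOCS-Yali linker (described as Linker AB), which would be replaced during assembly.

The annotated features cover only the first ~1.9 kb of the sequenced 4,214 nt record. They comprise a high-copy ColE1/pUC-type origin for propagation in E. coli and a single selection cassette. In this cassette, the Ashbya gossypii TEF promoter drives the Streptomyces noursei nourseothricin acetyltransferase gene (nat1, annotated as a fragment), followed by the A. gossypii TEF terminator. Nourseothricin is also the listed bacterial selection, so this one marker appears to serve in both E. coli and the yeast. As a dominant drug marker it does not depend on auxotrophies, which fits the associated publication's focus on wild-type Y. lipolytica strains.

The remaining ~2.3 kb carries no automated annotations. The record does not state what lies there, for example whether the plasmid relies on a yeast replication element or on genomic integration sequences, nor does it name the type IIS enzyme sites used for assembly. The plasmid's typical use is building two-gene expression constructs for pathway engineering in Y. lipolytica.
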