Addgene plasmid #117830: pMEG_BB3_YL68N_AC
Purpose: (Empty Backbone) GoldenMOCS backbone for 2 TU in Y. lipolytica
Depositing lab: Michael Sauer. Depositing organization: Universitaet fur Bodenkultur Wien (BOKU-WIEN). Publication: Golden Gate based metabolic engineering strategy for wild-type strains of Yarrowia lipolytica. Egermeier M, Sauer M, Marx H. FEMS Microbiol Lett. 2019 Jan 29. pii: 5304171. doi: 10.1093/femsle/fnz022. PubMed 30698703.
Backbone
  Vector backbone: pMEG_BB3_YL68N_AC
  Backbone size (bp): 4193
  Vector type: Bacterial Expression, Yeast Expression
Growth in bacteria
  Bacterial resistance: Nourseothricin (clonNat), 50 μg/mL
  Growth temperature: 37°C
  Growth strain: DH5alpha
  Copy number: High Copy
Gene/Insert
  Gene/Insert name: None
Terms and licenses: Academic/Nonprofit Terms; Industry Terms: Not Available to Industry
Depositor comments: Contains 34 bp GoldenMOCS-Yali Linker AB
How to cite: pMEG_BB3_YL68N_AC was a gift from Michael Sauer (Addgene plasmid # 117830 ; http://n2t.net/addgene:117830 ; RRID:Addgene_117830)
